Addgene plasmid #22948: pCI-neo-hApg5-HA
Depositing lab: Noboru Mizushima. Publication: A new protein conjugation system in human. The counterpart of the yeast Apg12p conjugation system essential for autophagy. Mizushima N, Sugita H, Yoshimori T, Ohsumi Y. J Biol Chem. 1998 Dec 18. 273(51):33889-92. 10.1074/jbc.273.51.33889 PubMed 9852036.
Backbone
  Vector backbone: pCI-neo
  Backbone manufacturer: Promega
  Backbone size w/o insert (bp): 5472
  Vector type: Mammalian Expression
  Selectable markers: Neomycin (select with G418)
Growth in bacteria
  Bacterial resistance: Ampicillin, 100 μg/mL
  Growth temperature: 37°C
  Growth strain: DH5alpha
  Copy number: High Copy
Gene/Insert
  Gene/Insert name: Homo sapiens ATG5 autophagy related 5 homolog (S. cerevisiae) (alt names: Atg5; Apg5)
  Species: H. sapiens (human)
  Insert size (bp): 830
  Entrez Gene: ATG5 (a.k.a. APG5, APG5-LIKE, APG5L, ASP, SCAR25, hAPG5)
  Tag / fusion protein: 3xHA (C terminal on insert)
  Cloning method: Restriction Enzyme; 5′ cloning site SmaI (not destroyed); 3′ cloning site SmaI (not destroyed)
  Sequencing primers: 5′ T3; 3′ T7
Terms and licenses: Academic/Nonprofit Terms; Industry Terms: Not Available to Industry
How to cite: pCI-neo-hApg5-HA was a gift from Noboru Mizushima (Addgene plasmid # 22948 ; http://n2t.net/addgene:22948 ; RRID:Addgene_22948)
