[The description below was written by a language model from this plasmid's Addgene catalogue record.]
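Description:
pCI-neo-hApg5-HA is a mammalian expression plasmid built on the commercial pCI-neo backbone (about 5.5 kb without insert). It is maintained in E. coli as a high-copy plasmid under ampicillin selection. It also carries a neomycin resistance marker, so transfected mammalian cells can be selected with G418, which allows stable lines as well as transient expression. The record does not list the promoter or other regulatory elements. The pCI-neo backbone is generally known to drive inserts from the CMV immediate-early enhancer/promoter, with a chimeric intron upstream and an SV40 late polyadenylation signal downstream of the cloning site, but no feature table is provided here to confirm these parts.

The payload is the human ATG5 coding sequence (also called APG5 or hApg5), the homolog of the yeast autophagy gene. The insert is roughly 830 bp and was placed in the SmaI site, which is retained at both ends. Because this is a single-site cloning, insert orientation depended on the clone selected. The protein is fused at its C terminus to a triple HA epitope tag, so it can be detected or immunoprecipitated with anti-HA antibodies without an ATG5-specific reagent.

ATG5 is the target of the ubiquitin-like ATG12 conjugation system that is essential for autophagy. The associated publication describes the human counterpart of this yeast system. The plasmid is therefore suited to expressing tagged human ATG5 in mammalian cells to examine formation of the ATG12–ATG5 conjugate, its interactions and its localisation in autophagy studies.
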