>Addgene plasmid #22948 | pCI-neo-hApg5-HA | addgene partial sequence | sequence record 30742 | 22948 with T3
ATCTGCACTGAGCAGCGTAATCTGGAACGTCATATGGATAGGATCCTGCATAGTCCGGGACGTCATAGGG
ATAGCCCGCATAGTCAGGAACATCGTATGGGTAAAAGATAGATCTAGAATCTGTTGGCTGTGGGATGATA
CTAATATGAAGAAAATTATCCGGGTAGCTCAGATGTTCACTCAGCCACTGCAGAGGTGTTTCCAACATTG
GCTCAATTCCATGAATCATCACTTGATTCTTTTTTTCCCCATCTTCAGGATCAATAGCAGAAGGACAAAC
TTCTTTGAGGAGATCTCCTAGTGTGTGCAACTGTCCATCTGCAGCCACAGGACGAAACAGCTTCTGAATG
AAAGGTCTTTCAGTCGTTGTCTGATATATTCTAAAGGGGATATAACGAAATCCATTTTCTTCTGCAGGAT
ATTCCATGAGTTTCCGATTGATGGCCCAAAACTGGTCAAATCTGTCATTTTGCAATCCCATCCAGAGTTG
CTTGTGATCTTTTTTCTGCATTTCATTGATTACTTGACTTTTATGTTTTAAAGCATCAGCTTCTTTCATA
CATGACATAAAATGAGCTTCAATTGCATCCTTAGATGGACAGTGCAGAAGGTCTTTTTCTGGAAAACTCT
TAAAATGTACTGTGATGTTCCAAGGAAGAGCTGAACTTGATGCAAGAAGATCAAATAGCAAACCAATTGG
ATAATGCCATTTCAGTGGTGTGCCTTCATATTCAAACCATATCTCACTAATGTCTTCTTGTCTCATAACC
TTCTGAAAGTGCTTTTTCACTTTGTCAGTCACCAACGTCAAATAACTTACTCTTGGCAAAAGCAAATAGT
ATGGTTCTGCTTCCCTTTCAGTTATCTCATCCTGATATAGCGTGAAACAAGTTGGAATTCGTCCAAACCA
CACATCTCG
